Addgene plasmid #129294: pDONR223 ATG3 K243R
Purpose: Gateway entry clone encoding human ATG3 K243R
Depositing lab: Robin Ketteler. Depositing organization: University College London. Publication: Human ATG4 autophagy proteases counteract attachment of ubiquitin-like LC3/GABARAP proteins to other cellular proteins. Agrotis A, von Chamier L, Oliver H, Kiso K, Singh T, Ketteler R. J Biol Chem. 2019 Jul 17. pii: AC119.009977. doi: 10.1074/jbc.AC119.009977. PubMed 31315929.
Backbone
  Vector backbone: pDONR223
  Backbone size w/o insert (bp): 2793
  Vector type: Gateway Entry Vector / Entry clone
Growth in bacteria
  Bacterial resistance: Spectinomycin, 50 μg/mL
  Growth temperature: 37°C
  Growth strain: DH5alpha
  Copy number: High Copy
Gene/Insert
  Gene/Insert name: Ubiquitin-like-conjugating enzyme ATG3
  Species: H. sapiens (human)
  Mutation: changed Lysine 243 to Arginine
  Entrez Gene: ATG3 (a.k.a. APG3, APG3-LIKE, APG3L, PC3-96, hApg3)
  Cloning method: Gateway Cloning
  Sequencing primers: 5′ M13 F; 3′ M13 R
Terms and licenses: Academic/Nonprofit Terms; Industry Terms: Not Available to Industry
How to cite: pDONR223 ATG3 K243R was a gift from Robin Ketteler (Addgene plasmid # 129294 ; http://n2t.net/addgene:129294 ; RRID:Addgene_129294)
