[The description below was written by a language model from this plasmid's Addgene catalogue record and pLannotate feature annotations shown in this document.]
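Description:
pDONR223 ATG3 K243R is a Gateway entry clone built on the pDONR223 backbone that carries the human ATG3 coding sequence with lysine 243 changed to arginine. It is a small bacterial plasmid (the sequenced record is about 3.7 kb) maintained in E. coli through a high-copy ColE1/pUC-type origin. It is selected with spectinomycin via the aadA (SmR) aminoglycoside adenylyltransferase gene, which lies downstream of a class 1 integron Pc promoter fragment. Short annotated remnants of lacZα, lacI and a gentamicin resistance gene are backbone leftovers rather than functional cassettes.

The ATG3 open reading frame sits between attL1 and attL2, the recombination sites used in the Gateway LR reaction, so the insert can be transferred in a defined orientation into any attR-containing destination vector for expression in the system of choice. As is typical for an entry clone, no promoter is positioned to drive the insert in eukaryotic cells. The only nearby promoter is a T7 promoter beyond attL2 that points back towards the insert in antisense orientation, and rrnB T1 and T2 terminators upstream of attL1 insulate the cassette from read-through transcription. No epitope tags or reporters are annotated, and the record does not say whether the ORF retains a stop codon.

ATG3 is the E2-like enzyme that conjugates ATG8-family proteins (LC3/GABARAP) to phosphatidylethanolamine during autophagy. The K243R substitution removes a lysine side chain while preserving positive charge. The associated study concerns attachment of LC3/GABARAP to other cellular proteins and its reversal by ATG4 proteases, which suggests the mutant serves to test this residue as a possible modification site, although the record does not state this explicitly.
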