Features (pLannotate 1.2.2; 12 found; start..end, strand, type, name):
    144..171     -  terminator     rrnB T2 terminator: transcription terminator T2 from the E. coli rrnB gene
    303..346     +  terminator     rrnB T1 terminator: Escherichia coli rrnB; transcription terminator T1 from the E. coli rrnB gene
    393..429     -  CDS            lacZα (fragment): LacZα fragment of β-galactosidase; lacZ fragment
    445..544     +  protein_bind   attL1: mutant version of attL; recombination site for the Gateway® LR reaction LR Clonase™
    547..1488    +  CDS            ATG3: ATG3_HUMAN - Also known as APG3, APG3L. Experimental evidence at protein level: Swiss-Prot protein existence level 1. E2 conjugating enzyme required for the cytoplasm to vacuole transport (Cvt), autophagy, and mitochondrial homeostasis. Responsible for the E2-like covalent binding of phosphatidylethanolamine to the C- terminal Gly of ATG8-like proteins (GABARAP, GABARAPL1, GABARAPL2 or MAP1LC3A). The ATG12-ATG5 conjugate plays a role of an E3 and promotes the transfer of ATG8-like proteins from ATG3 to phosphatidylethanolamine (PE). This step is required for the membrane association of ATG8-li
   1493..1592    -  protein_bind   attL2: mutant version of attL; recombination site for the Gateway® LR reaction LR Clonase™
   1610..1628    -  promoter       T7 promoter: promoter for bacteriophage T7 RNA polymerase
   1818..1841    +  promoter       Pc promoter (fragment): intI1 (promoter lies within the coding sequence); class 1 integron promoter
   2017..2073    +  CDS            GmR (fragment): gentamycin acetyltransferase; aacC1; confers resistance to gentamycin
   2080..2871    +  CDS            SmR: aminoglycoside adenylyltransferase (Murphy, 1985); aadA; confers resistance to spectinomycin and streptomycin
   2964..3552    +  rep_origin     ori: high-copy-number ColE1/pMB1/pBR322/pUC origin of replication
   3735..89      +  CDS            lacI (fragment) (across the origin): lac repressor; lacI; The lac repressor binds to the lac operator to inhibit transcription in E. coli. This inhibition can be relieved by adding lactose or isopropyl-β-D-thiogalactopyranoside (IPTG).
>Addgene plasmid #129294 | pDONR223 ATG3 K243R | addgene full sequence | sequence record 252985 | Addgene NGS Result
CCAATACGCAAACCGCCTCTCCCCGCGCGTTGGCCGATTCATTAATGCAGCTGGCACGACAGGTTTCCCG
ACTGGAAAGCGGGCAGTGAGCGCAACGCAATTAATACGCGTACCGCTAGCCAGGAAGAGTTTGTAGAAAC
GCAAAAAGGCCATCCGTCAGGATGGCCTTCTGCTTAGTTTGATGCCTGGCAGTTTATGGCGGGCGTCCTG
CCCGCCACCCTCCGGGCCGTTGCTTCACAACGTTCAAATCCGCTCCCGGCGGATTTGTCCTACTCAGGAG
AGCGTTCACCGACAAACAACAGATAAAACGAAAGGCCCAGTCTTCCGACTGAGCCTTTCGTTTTATTTGA
TGCCTGGCAGTTCCCTACTCTCGCGTTAACGCTAGCATGGATGTTTTCCCAGTCACGACGTTGTAAAACG
ACGGCCAGTCTTAAGCTCGGGCCCCAAATAATGATTTTATTTTGACTGATAGTGACCTGTTCGTTGCAAC
AAATTGATGAGCAATGCTTTTTTATAATGCCAACTTTGTACAAAAAAGCAGGCTTAATGCAGAATGTGAT
TAATACTGTGAAGGGAAAGGCACTGGAAGTGGCTGAGTACCTGACCCCGGTCCTCAAGGAATCAAAGTTT
AAGGAAACAGGTGTAATTACCCCAGAAGAGTTTGTGGCAGCTGGAGATCACCTAGTCCACCACTGTCCAA
CATGGCAATGGGCTACAGGGGAAGAATTGAAAGTGAAGGCATACCTACCAACAGGCAAACAATTTTTGGT
AACCAAAAATGTGCCGTGCTATAAGCGGTGCAAACAGATGGAATATTCAGATGAATTGGAAGCTATCATT
GAAGAAGATGATGGTGATGGCGGATGGGTAGATACATATCACAACACAGGTATTACAGGAATAACGGAAG
CCGTTAAAGAGATCACACTGGAAAATAAGGACAATATAAGGCTTCAAGATTGCTCAGCACTATGTGAAGA
GGAAGAAGATGAAGATGAAGGAGAAGCTGCAGATATGGAAGAATATGAAGAGAGTGGATTGTTGGAAACA
GATGAGGCTACCCTAGATACAAGGAAAATAGTAGAAGCTTGTAAAGCCAAAACTGATGCTGGCGGTGAAG
ATGCTATTTTGCAAACCAGAACTTATGACCTTTACATCACTTATGATAAATATTACCAGACTCCACGATT
ATGGTTGTTTGGCTATGATGAGCAACGGCAGCCTTTAACAGTTGAGCACATGTATGAAGACATCAGTCAG
GATCATGTGAAGAGAACAGTGACCATTGAAAATCACCCTCATCTGCCACCACCTCCCATGTGTTCAGTTC
ACCCATGCAGGCATGCTGAGGTGATGAAGAAAATCATTGAGACTGTTGCAGAAGGAGGGGGAGAACTTGG
AGTTCATATGTATCTTCTTATTTTCTTGAAATTTGTACAAGCTGTCATTCCAACAATAGAATATGACTAC
ACAAGACACTTCACAATGTAATACCCAGCTTTCTTGTACAAAGTTGGCATTATAAGAAAGCATTGCTTAT
CAATTTGTTGCAACGAACAGGTCACTATCAGTCAAAATAAAATCATTATTTGCCATCCAGCTGATATCCC
CTATAGTGAGTCGTATTACATGGTCATAGCTGTTTCCTGGCAGCTCTGGCCCGTGTCTCAAAATCTCTGA
TGTTACATTGCACAAGATAAAAATATATCATCATGCCTCCTCTAGACCAGCCAGGACAGAAATGCCTCGA
CTTCGCTGCTACCCAAGGTTGCCGGGTGACGCACACCGTGGAAACGGATGAAGGCACGAACCCAGTGGAC
ATAAGCCTGTTCGGTTCGTAAGCTGTAATGCAAGTAGCGTATGCGCTCACGCAACTGGTCCAGAACCTTG
ACCGAACGCAGCGGTGGTAACGGCGCAGTGGCGGTTTTCATGGCTTGTTATGACTGTTTTTTTGGGGTAC
AGTCTATGCCTCGGGCATCCAAGCAGCAAGCGCGTTACGCCGTGGGTCGATGTTTGATGTTATGGAGCAG
CAACGATGTTACGCAGCAGGGCAGTCGCCCTAAAACAAAGTTAAACATTATGAGGGAAGCGGTGATCGCC
GAAGTATCGACTCAACTATCAGAGGTAGTTGGCGTCATCGAGCGCCATCTCGAACCGACGTTGCTGGCCG
TACATTTGTACGGCTCCGCAGTGGATGGCGGCCTGAAGCCACACAGTGATATTGATTTGCTGGTTACGGT
GACCGTAAGGCTTGATGAAACAACGCGGCGAGCTTTGATCAACGACCTTTTGGAAACTTCGGCTTCCCCT
GGAGAGAGCGAGATTCTCCGCGCTGTAGAAGTCACCATTGTTGTGCACGACGACATCATTCCGTGGCGTT
ATCCAGCTAAGCGCGAACTGCAATTTGGAGAATGGCAGCGCAATGACATTCTTGCAGGTATCTTCGAGCC
AGCCACGATCGACATTGATCTGGCTATCTTGCTGACAAAAGCAAGAGAACATAGCGTTGCCTTGGTAGGT
CCAGCGGCGGAGGAACTCTTTGATCCGGTTCCTGAACAGGATCTATTTGAGGCGCTAAATGAAACCTTAA
CGCTATGGAACTCGCCGCCCGACTGGGCTGGCGATGAGCGAAATGTAGTGCTTACGTTGTCCCGCATTTG
GTACAGCGCAGTAACCGGCAAAATCGCGCCGAAGGATGTCGCTGCCGACTGGGCAATGGAGCGCCTGCCG
GCCCAGTATCAGCCCGTCATACTTGAAGCTAGACAGGCTTATCTTGGACAAGAAGAAGATCGCTTGGCCT
CGCGCGCAGATCAGTTGGAAGAATTTGTCCACTACGTGAAAGGCGAGATCACCAAGGTAGTCGGCAAATA
ACCCTCGAGCCACCCATGACCAAAATCCCTTAACGTGAGTTACGCGTCGTTCCACTGAGCGTCAGACCCC
GTAGAAAAGATCAAAGGATCTTCTTGAGATCCTTTTTTTCTGCGCGTAATCTGCTGCTTGCAAACAAAAA
AACCACCGCTACCAGCGGTGGTTTGTTTGCCGGATCAAGAGCTACCAACTCTTTTTCCGAAGGTAACTGG
CTTCAGCAGAGCGCAGATACCAAATACTGTTCTTCTAGTGTAGCCGTAGTTAGGCCACCACTTCAAGAAC
TCTGTAGCACCGCCTACATACCTCGCTCTGCTAATCCTGTTACCAGTGGCTGCTGCCAGTGGCGATAAGT
CGTGTCTTACCGGGTTGGACTCAAGACGATAGTTACCGGATAAGGCGCAGCGGTCGGGCTGAACGGGGGG
TTCGTGCACACAGCCCAGCTTGGAGCGAACGACCTACACCGAACTGAGATACCTACAGCGTGAGCTATGA
GAAAGCGCCACGCTTCCCGAAGGGAGAAAGGCGGACAGGTATCCGGTAAGCGGCAGGGTCGGAACAGGAG
AGCGCACGAGGGAGCTTCCAGGGGGAAACGCCTGGTATCTTTATAGTCCTGTCGGGTTTCGCCACCTCTG
ACTTGAGCGTCGATTTTTGTGATGCTCGTCAGGGGGGCGGAGCCTATGGAAAAACGCCAGCAACGCGGCC
TTTTTACGGTTCCTGGCCTTTTGCTGGCCTTTTGCTCACATGTTCTTTCCTGCGTTATCCCCTGATTCTG
TGGATAACCGTATTACCGCCTTTGAGTGAGCTGATACCGCTCGCCGCAGCCGAACGACCGAGCGCAGCGA
GTCAGTGAGCGAGGAAGCGGAAGAGCGC
